Addgene plasmid #84321: pISH-Pou2f3
Purpose: Use to synthesize riboprobes for in situ hybridization (ISH) probe for Pou2f3. Not for gene expression.
Depositing lab: Peter Mombaerts. Depositing organization: Max Planck Research Unit for Neurogenetics. Publication: Expression of homeobox genes in the mouse olfactory epithelium. Parrilla M, Chang I, Degl'Innocenti A, Omura M. J Comp Neurol. 2016 Oct 1;524(14):2713-39. doi: 10.1002/cne.24051. Epub 2016 Jun 19. PubMed 27243442.
Backbone
  Vector backbone: pGEM-T easy
  Backbone manufacturer: Promega
  Backbone size w/o insert (bp): 3015
Growth in bacteria
  Bacterial resistance: Ampicillin, 100 μg/mL
  Growth temperature: 37°C
  Growth strain: DH5alpha
  Copy number: High Copy
Gene/Insert
  Gene/Insert name: Pou2f3
  Species: M. musculus (mouse)
  Insert size (bp): 908
  Entrez Gene: Pou2f3 (a.k.a. Epoc-1, Oct-11a, Oct11, Otf-11, Otf11, Skin, Skin-1a, Skn-1a, Skn-li)
  Cloning method: Unknown
  Sequencing primers: 5′ T7; 3′ SP6
Terms and licenses: Academic/Nonprofit Terms; Industry Terms: Not Available to Industry
Depositor comments: NcoI digestion and SP6 RNA polymerase for antisense probe
How to cite: pISH-Pou2f3 was a gift from Peter Mombaerts (Addgene plasmid # 84321 ; http://n2t.net/addgene:84321 ; RRID:Addgene_84321)
