[The description below was written by a language model from this plasmid's Addgene catalogue record and pLannotate feature annotations shown in this document.]
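Description:
pISH-Pou2f3 is a riboprobe template plasmid built on pGEM-T Easy, a small high-copy E. coli cloning vector commonly used for capturing PCR products. It carries a 908 bp fragment of mouse Pou2f3, which encodes a POU-domain homeobox transcription factor also known as Skn-1a or Oct-11. The plasmid is maintained in bacteria through a ColE1/pUC-type origin and selected with ampicillin via the β-lactamase gene and its native promoter. An f1 origin is also present and would allow single-stranded DNA production. The remnants of the lac promoter/operator and lacZα around the cloning site come from the backbone's blue/white screening system, which the insert interrupts.

The insert sits between opposing bacteriophage T7 and SP6 promoters, so either strand can be transcribed in vitro once the plasmid has been linearised on the far side of the insert. In the annotated sequence the fragment reads in the same direction as the T7 promoter. This fits the depositor's note that cutting with NcoI and transcribing with SP6 RNA polymerase gives the antisense probe, and T7 would correspondingly give the sense strand. The automated annotation labels the insert as a fragment of human POU2F2 (Oct-2). This most likely reflects similarity among POU-family proteins rather than the insert's identity, which the catalogue gives as mouse Pou2f3. A short hit to a hornet peptide next to the insert looks like a spurious match.

The construct has no eukaryotic promoter and is explicitly not meant for gene expression. It serves to make labelled RNA probes for in situ hybridisation detection of Pou2f3 transcripts, and it was deposited with a study of homeobox gene expression in the mouse olfactory epithelium.
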