Features (pLannotate 1.2.2; 14 found; start..end, strand, type, name):
     50..958     +  CDS            POU2F2 (fragment): PO2F2_HUMAN - Also known as OCT2, OTF2. Experimental evidence at protein level: Swiss-Prot protein existence level 1. [Isoform 5]: Activates the U2 small nuclear RNA (snRNA) promoter. From Homo sapiens (Human).
    976..1038    -  CDS            VESPI_VESMG (fragment): Experimental evidence at protein level: Swiss-Prot protein existence level 1. Shows contractile activity on isolated ileum smooth muscle. From Vespa magnifica (Hornet).
   1050..1068    -  promoter       SP6 promoter: promoter for bacteriophage SP6 RNA polymerase
   1110..1126    -  protein_bind   lac operator: The lac repressor binds to the lac operator to inhibit transcription in E. coli. This inhibition can be relieved by adding lactose or isopropyl-β-D-thiogalactopyranoside (IPTG). lac repressor encoded by lacI
   1134..1164    -  promoter       lac promoter: promoter for the E. coli lac operon
   1179..1200    -  protein_bind   CAP binding site: CAP binding activates transcription in the presence of cAMP. E. coli catabolite activator protein
   1213..1305    -  CDS            lacI (fragment): lac repressor; lacI; The lac repressor binds to the lac operator to inhibit transcription in E. coli. This inhibition can be relieved by adding lactose or isopropyl-β-D-thiogalactopyranoside (IPTG).
   1488..2076    -  rep_origin     ori: high-copy-number ColE1/pMB1/pBR322/pUC origin of replication
   2247..3107    -  CDS            AmpR: β-lactamase; bla; confers resistance to ampicillin, carbenicillin, and related antibiotics
   3108..3212    -  promoter       AmpR promoter: bla
   3239..3289    +  misc_feature   bom (fragment): basis of mobility region from pBR322
   3317..3745    -  rep_origin     f1 ori (sequence partly withheld): f1 bacteriophage origin of replication; arrow indicates direction of (+) strand synthesis
   3749..3906    -  CDS            lacZα (fragment): LacZα fragment of β-galactosidase; lacZ fragment
   3909..2       +  promoter       T7 promoter (across the origin): promoter for bacteriophage T7 RNA polymerase
>Addgene plasmid #84321 | pISH-Pou2f3 | addgene full sequence | sequence record 166192 | Addgene Assembled Sequence
GGGCGAATTGGGCCCGACGTCGCATGCTCCCGGCCGCCATGGCGGCCGCGGGAATTCGATTCAGATTAAG
ACGGAGGATCTGGGTGACTCTCTACAGCAGACCCTCTCCCACAGGCCATGCCACCTGAGCCAAGGACCTA
CCATGATGCCTGGAAACCAAATGTCTGGGGACATGGCTTCTCTCCATCCACTCCAGCAGCTCGTGCTGGT
CCCTGGCCACTTGCAGTCTGTATCCCAGTTCCTGCTTTCCCAGACCCCACCTGGGCAGCAAGGTCTGCAG
CCGAATCTTCTCTCCTTTCCACAGCAACAAAGCACTCTACTCCTCCCACAGACAGGGCCTGGCCTTGCCT
CCCAGGCAGTTGGGCGCCCTGGGCTATCAGGATCCTCTTTAGAGCCCCACCTGGACGCTCCTCAACACCT
GCCAGGGCCCAAGCATCTGCCTGGCCCCGGAGGGAATGATGAGCCCACTGACCTGGAGGAGCTGGAGAAG
TTCGCCAAGACCTTCAAGCAGAGACGCATTAAGCTAGGCTTCACACAGGGAGATGTGGGACTGGCGATGG
GAAAGCTGTATGGCAATGACTTCAGCCAGACTACCATCTCGCGATTTGAGGCCCTCAACCTGAGCTTCAA
GAACATGTGCAAACTCAAGCCACTGCTGGAGAAGTGGTTGAATGATGCAGAGTCCTCCCCGTCAGACCCT
TCAGCGAGCACACCCAGCTCCTACCCCACTCTCAGCGAAGTGTTTGGCAGGAAGAGGAAGAAACGGACCA
GCATCGAGACCAACATACGCCTGACTTTGGAGAAGCGATTTCAAGATAACCCGAAACCCAGCTCGGAAGA
GATCTCCATGATTGCGGAGCAGTTATCGATGGAGAAGGAGGTGGTGAGAGTCTGGTTCTGCAATCGACGC
CAAAAGGAGAAGAGAATCAACTGCCCCGTGGCCACCCCTGTCAAACCACCCATCTACAAAATCACTAGTG
AATTCGCGGCCGCCTGCAGGTCGACCATATGGGAGAGCTCCCAACGCGTTGGATGCATAGCTTGAGTATT
CTATAGTGTCACCTAAATAGCTTGGCGTAATCATGGTCATAGCTGTTTCCTGTGTGAAATTGTTATCCGC
TCACAATTCCACACAACATACGAGCCGGAAGCATAAAGTGTAAAGCCTGGGGTGCCTAATGAGTGAGCTA
ACTCACATTAATTGCGTTGCGCTCACTGCCCGCTTTCCAGTCGGGAAACCTGTCGTGCCAGCTGCATTAA
TGAATCGGCCAACGCGCGGGGAGAGGCGGTTTGCGTATTGGGCGCTCTTCCGCTTCCTCGCTCACTGACT
CGCTGCGCTCGGTCGTTCGGCTGCGGCGAGCGGTATCAGCTCACTCAAAGGCGGTAATACGGTTATCCAC
AGAATCAGGGGATAACGCAGGAAAGAACATGTGAGCAAAAGGCCAGCAAAAGGCCAGGAACCGTAAAAAG
GCCGCGTTGCTGGCGTTTTTCCATAGGCTCCGCCCCCCTGACGAGCATCACAAAAATCGACGCTCAAGTC
AGAGGTGGCGAAACCCGACAGGACTATAAAGATACCAGGCGTTTCCCCCTGGAAGCTCCCTCGTGCGCTC
TCCTGTTCCGACCCTGCCGCTTACCGGATACCTGTCCGCCTTTCTCCCTTCGGGAAGCGTGGCGCTTTCT
CATAGCTCACGCTGTAGGTATCTCAGTTCGGTGTAGGTCGTTCGCTCCAAGCTGGGCTGTGTGCACGAAC
CCCCCGTTCAGCCCGACCGCTGCGCCTTATCCGGTAACTATCGTCTTGAGTCCAACCCGGTAAGACACGA
CTTATCGCCACTGGCAGCAGCCACTGGTAACAGGATTAGCAGAGCGAGGTATGTAGGCGGTGCTACAGAG
TTCTTGAAGTGGTGGCCTAACTACGGCTACACTAGAAGAACAGTATTTGGTATCTGCGCTCTGCTGAAGC
CAGTTACCTTCGGAAAAAGAGTTGGTAGCTCTTGATCCGGCAAACAAACCACCGCTGGTAGCGGTGGTTT
TTTTGTTTGCAAGCAGCAGATTACGCGCAGAAAAAAAGGATCTCAAGAAGATCCTTTGATCTTTTCTACG
GGGTCTGACGCTCAGTGGAACGAAAACTCACGTTAAGGGATTTTGGTCATGAGATTATCAAAAAGGATCT
TCACCTAGATCCTTTTAAATTAAAAATGAAGTTTTAAATCAATCTAAAGTATATATGAGTAAACTTGGTC
TGACAGTTACCAATGCTTAATCAGTGAGGCACCTATCTCAGCGATCTGTCTATTTCGTTCATCCATAGTT
GCCTGACTCCCCGTCGTGTAGATAACTACGATACGGGAGGGCTTACCATCTGGCCCCAGTGCTGCAATGA
TACCGCGAGACCCACGCTCACCGGCTCCAGATTTATCAGCAATAAACCAGCCAGCCGGAAGGGCCGAGCG
CAGAAGTGGTCCTGCAACTTTATCCGCCTCCATCCAGTCTATTAATTGTTGCCGGGAAGCTAGAGTAAGT
AGTTCGCCAGTTAATAGTTTGCGCAACGTTGTTGCCATTGCTACAGGCATCGTGGTGTCACGCTCGTCGT
TTGGTATGGCTTCATTCAGCTCCGGTTCCCAACGATCAAGGCGAGTTACATGATCCCCCATGTTGTGCAA
AAAAGCGGTTAGCTCCTTCGGTCCTCCGATCGTTGTCAGAAGTAAGTTGGCCGCAGTGTTATCACTCATG
GTTATGGCAGCACTGCATAATTCTCTTACTGTCATGCCATCCGTAAGATGCTTTTCTGTGACTGGTGAGT
ACTCAACCAAGTCATTCTGAGAATAGTGTATGCGGCGACCGAGTTGCTCTTGCCCGGCGTCAATACGGGA
TAATACCGCGCCACATAGCAGAACTTTAAAAGTGCTCATCATTGGAAAACGTTCTTCGGGGCGAAAACTC
TCAAGGATCTTACCGCTGTTGAGATCCAGTTCGATGTAACCCACTCGTGCACCCAACTGATCTTCAGCAT
CTTTTACTTTCACCAGCGTTTCTGGGTGAGCAAAAACAGGAAGGCAAAATGCCGCAAAAAAGGGAATAAG
GGCGACACGGAAATGTTGAATACTCATACTCTTCCTTTTTCAATATTATTGAAGCATTTATCAGGGTTAT
TGTCTCATGAGCGGATACATATTTGAATGTATTTAGAAAAATAAACAAATAGGGGTTCCGCGCACATTTC
CCCGAAAAGTGCCACCTGATGCGGTGTGAAATACCGCACAGATGCGTAAGGAGAAAATACCGCATCAGGA
AATTGTAAGCGTTAATATTTTGTTAAAATTCGCGTTAAATTTTTGTTAAATCAGCTCATTTTTTAACCAA
TAGGCCGAAATCGGCAAAATCCCTTATAAATCAAAAGAATAGACCGAGATAGGGT
[37 nt withheld, positions 3416-3452]
AAAGAACGTGGACTCCAACGTCAAAGG
[49 nt withheld, positions 3480-3528]
T
[91 nt withheld, positions 3530-3620]
G
[124 nt withheld, positions 3622-3745]
CCATTCGCCATTCAGGCTGCGCAACTGTTGGGAAGGGCGATCGGTGCGGGCCTCTTCGCTATTACGCCAG
CTGGCGAAAGGGGGATGTGCTGCAAGGCGATTAAGTTGGGTAACGCCAGGGTTTTCCCAGTCACGACGTT
GTAAAACGACGGCCAGTGAATTGTAATACGACTCACTATA
