>Addgene plasmid #84321 | pISH-Pou2f3 | depositor partial sequence | sequence record 160909 | insert
CAGATTAAGACGGAGGATCTGGGTGACTCTCTACAGCAGACCCTCTCCCACAGGCCATGCCACCTGAGCC
AAGGACCTACCATGATGCCTGGAAACCAAATGTCTGGGGACATGGCTTCTCTCCATCCACTCCAGCAGCT
CGTGCTGGTCCCTGGCCACTTGCAGTCTGTATCCCAGTTCCTGCTTTCCCAGACCCCACCTGGGCAGCAA
GGTCTGCAGCCGAATCTTCTCTCCTTTCCACAGCAACAAAGCACTCTACTCCTCCCACAGACAGGGCCTG
GCCTTGCCTCCCAGGCAGTTGGGCGCCCTGGGCTATCAGGATCCTCTTTAGAGCCCCACCTGGACGCTCC
TCAACACCTGCCAGGGCCCAAGCATCTGCCTGGCCCCGGAGGGAATGATGAGCCCACTGACCTGGAGGAG
CTGGAGAAGTTCGCCAAGACCTTCAAGCAGAGACGCATTAAGCTAGGCTTCACACAGGGAGATGTGGGAC
TGGCGATGGGAAAGCTGTATGGCAATGACTTCAGCCAGACTACCATCTCGCGATTTGAGGCCCTCAACCT
GAGCTTCAAGAACATGTGCAAACTCAAGCCACTGCTGGAGAAGTGGTTGAATGATGCAGAGTCCTCCCCG
TCAGACCCTTCAGCGAGCACACCCAGCTCCTACCCCACTCTCAGCGAAGTGTTTGGCAGGAAGAGGAAGA
AACGGACCAGCATCGAGACCAACATACGCCTGACTTTGGAGAAGCGATTTCAAGATAACCCGAAACCCAG
CTCGGAAGAGATCTCCATGATTGCGGAGCAGTTATCGATGGAGAAGGAGGTGGTGAGAGTCTGGTTCTGC
AATCGACGCCAAAAGGAGAAGAGAATCAACTGCCCCGTGGCCACCCCTGTCAAACCACCCATCTACAA
