>Addgene plasmid #84321 | pISH-Pou2f3 | addgene partial sequence | sequence record 166190 | SP6 5'-ATTTAGGTGACACTATAG-3'
ATCCAACGCGTTGGGAGCTCTCCCATATGGTCGACCTGCAGGCGGCCGCGAATTCACTAGTGATTTTGTA
GATGGGTGGTTTGACAGGGGTGGCCACGGGGCAGTTGATTCTCTTCTCCTTTTGGCGTCGATTGCAGAAC
CAGACTCTCACCACCTCCTTCTCCATCGATAACTGCTCCGCAATCATGGAGATCTCTTCCGAGCTGGGTT
TCGGGTTATCTTGAAATCGCTTCTCCAAAGTCAGGCGTATGTTGGTCTCGATGCTGGTCCGTTTCTTCCT
CTTCCTGCCAAACACTTCGCTGAGAGTGGGGTAGGAGCTGGGTGTGCTCGCTGAAGGGTCTGACGGGGAG
GACTCTGCATCATTCAACCACTTCTCCAGCAGTGGCTTGAGTTTGCACATGTTCTTGAAGCTCAGGTTGA
GGGCCTCAAATCGCGAGATGGTAGTCTGGCTGAAGTCATTGCCATACAGCTTTCCCATCGCCAGTCCCAC
ATCTCCCTGTGTGAAGCCTAGCTTAATGCGTCTCTGCTTGAAGGTCTTGGCGAACTTCTCCAGCTCCTCC
AGGTCAGTGGGCTCATCATTCCCTCCGGGGCCAGGCAGATGCTTGGGCCCTGGCAGGTGTTGAGGAGCGT
CCAGGTGGGGCTCTAAAGAGGATCCTGATAGCCCAGGGCGCCCAACTGCCTGGGAGGCAAGGCCAGGCCC
TGTCTGTGGGAGGAGTAGAGTGCTTTGTTGCTGTGGAAAGGAGAGAAGATTCGGCTGCAGACCTTGCTGC
CCAGGTGGGGTCTGGGAAAGCAGGAACTGGGATACAGACTGCAAGTGGCCAGGGACCAGCACGAGCTGCT
GGAGTGGATGGAGAGAAGCCATGTCCCCAGACATTTGGTTTCCAGGCATCATGGTAGGTCCTTGGCTCAG
GTGGCATGGCCTGTGGGAGAGGGTCTGCTGTAGAGAGTCACCCAGATCCTCCGTCTTAATCTGAATCGAA
TTCCCGCGGCCGCCATGGCGG
