>Addgene plasmid #84321 | pISH-Pou2f3 | addgene partial sequence | sequence record 166191 | T7 5'-TAATACGACTCACTATAGGG-3'
CTCCCGGCCGCCATGGCGGCCGCGGGAATTCGATTCAGATTAAGACGGAGGATCTGGGTGACTCTCTACA
GCAGACCCTCTCCCACAGGCCATGCCACCTGAGCCAAGGACCTACCATGATGCCTGGAAACCAAATGTCT
GGGGACATGGCTTCTCTCCATCCACTCCAGCAGCTCGTGCTGGTCCCTGGCCACTTGCAGTCTGTATCCC
AGTTCCTGCTTTCCCAGACCCCACCTGGGCAGCAAGGTCTGCAGCCGAATCTTCTCTCCTTTCCACAGCA
ACAAAGCACTCTACTCCTCCCACAGACAGGGCCTGGCCTTGCCTCCCAGGCAGTTGGGCGCCCTGGGCTA
TCAGGATCCTCTTTAGAGCCCCACCTGGACGCTCCTCAACACCTGCCAGGGCCCAAGCATCTGCCTGGCC
CCGGAGGGAATGATGAGCCCACTGACCTGGAGGAGCTGGAGAAGTTCGCCAAGACCTTCAAGCAGAGACG
CATTAAGCTAGGCTTCACACAGGGAGATGTGGGACTGGCGATGGGAAAGCTGTATGGCAATGACTTCAGC
CAGACTACCATCTCGCGATTTGAGGCCCTCAACCTGAGCTTCAAGAACATGTGCAAACTCAAGCCACTGC
TGGAGAAGTGGTTGAATGATGCAGAGTCCTCCCCGTCAGACCCTTCAGCGAGCACACCCAGCTCCTACCC
CACTCTCAGCGAAGTGTTTGGCAGGAAGAGGAAGAAACGGACCAGCATCGAGACCAACATACGCCTGACT
TTGGAGAAGCGATTTCAAGATAACCCGAAACCCAGCTCGGAAGAGATCTCCATGATTGCGGAGCAGTTAT
CGATGGAGAAGGAGGTGGTGAGAGTCTGGTTCTGCAATCGACGCCAAAAGGAGAAGAGAATCAACTGCCC
CGTGGCCACCCCTGTCAAACCACCCATCTACAAAATCACTAGTGAAT
